>Addgene plasmid #182184 | p{Mhc-F4-678-GFP::KD-RC,attB} | addgene full sequence | sequence record 357824 | Addgene NGS Result
AATTCAAACAAGCAAAGTGAACACGTCGCTAAGCGAAAGCTAAGCAAATAAACAAGCGCAGCTGAACAAG
CTAAACAATCGGGGTACCGCTAGAGTCGACGGTACGATCCACCGGTCGCCACCATGGTGAGCAAGGGCGA
GGAGCTGTTCACCGGGGTGGTGCCCATCCTGGTCGAGCTGGACGGCGACGTAAACGGCCACAAGTTCAGC
GTGTCCGGCGAGGGCGAGGGCGATGCCACCTACGGCAAGCTGACCCTGAAGTTCATCTGCACCACCGGCA
AGCTGCCCGTGCCCTGGCCCACCCTCGTGACCACCCTGACCTACGGCGTGCAGTGCTTCAGCCGCTACCC
CGACCACATGAAGCAGCACGACTTCTTCAAGTCCGCCATGCCCGAAGGCTACGTCCAGGAGCGCACCATC
TTCTTCAAGGACGACGGCAACTACAAGACCCGCGCCGAGGTGAAGTTCGAGGGCGACACCCTGGTGAACC
GCATCGAGCTGAAGGGCATCGACTTCAAGGAGGACGGCAACATCCTGGGGCACAAGCTGGAGTACAACTA
CAACAGCCACAACGTCTATATCATGGCCGACAAGCAGAAGAACGGCATCAAGGTGAACTTCAAGATCCGC
CACAACATCGAGGACGGCAGCGTGCAGCTCGCCGACCACTACCAGCAGAACACCCCCATCGGCGACGGCC
CCGTGCTGCTGCCCGACAACCACTACCTGAGCACCCAGTCCGCCCTGAGCAAGGTGAGTAGTACATGTGC
ATACATCTTAAGTTCACTTGATCTATAGGAACTGCGATTGCAACATCAAATTGTCTGCGGCGTGAGAACT
GCGACCCACAAAAATCCCAAACCGCGGCCGTTTATCACCACTTTGTACAAGAAAGCTGGGTCGGCGCGCC
CACCCTTAAACGATATCAGACATTTGTCTGATAATGCTTCATTATCAGACAAATGTCTGATATCGTTTGG
TGAAGGGGGCGGCCGCGGAGCCTGCTTTTTTGTACAAACTTGTGATAAACGAATTCTTGAAGACGAAAGG
GCACAAACAAATAGTGACACGAAACAGATTATTCTGGTAGCTGTTCTCGCTATATAAGACAATTTTTGAG
ATCATATCATGATCAAGACATCTAAAGGCATTCATTTTCGACTATATTCTTTTTTACAAAAAATATAACA
ACCAGATATTTTAAGCTGATCCTAGATGCACAAAAAATAAATAAAAGTATAAACCTACTTCGTAGGATAC
TTCGGGGTACTTTTTGTTCGGGGTTAGATGAGCATAACGCTTGTAGTTGATATTTGAGATCCCCTATCAT
TGCAGGACCCAAACGAGAAGCGTGATCACATGGTCCTCCTCGAGTTCGTGACCGCCGCCGGCATCACCCT
GGGCATGGACGAGCTGTACAAGTAAGTATAGTGCCTTGACCGAGCTCGCCCACTAAGCGTCGCGCCACTT
CAACGCTCGATGGGAGCGTCATTGGTGGGCGGGGTAACCGTCGAAATCAGTGTTTACGCTTCCAATCGCA
ACAAAAAATTCACTGCAACACTGAAAAGCATACGAAAACGATGAAGATTGTACGAGAAACCATAAAGTAT
TTTATCCACAAAGACACGTATAGCAGAAAAGCCAAGTTAACTCGGCGATAAGTTGTGTACACAAGAATAA
AATCGGCCAGATTCAGTGTTGTCAGAAATAAGAAAACCCCACTATGTTTTTCTTTGCCTTTTCTTTCTCC
CAGCGATCATTCATTTCGTGGTGAAAGAACGGGGTCATTGCACGGAGTTTCGACTGCGGGAAAGCAGAGC
TGCCGTTCACTTCGTCTATAATTAGCGCTTTCTATTTTCCCCGATTCGGGCCGCTGCTGCGCTTTTCCGC
CTGCTGTTTGTGGCAAGTGTAGCAGCAGGCTGTGCACGCAGTGTGGCATGCACTTGGCTTTCCACCGTTG
GTATCGATTCTCTGGGACGATGAGTCATTCCTTTCGGGGCCACAGCATAATCGTTGCCAGCTCACCGAAA
TGGTGACTTCATTTCTTAACTGCCGTCAAGCATGCGATTGTACATACATACATATTTATATATGTACATA
TTTATGTGACTATGGTAGGTCGATATAATAGCAATCAACGCAAGCAAATGTGTCAGTCCTGCTTACAGGA
ACGATTCTATTTAGTAATTTTCGTTGTATAAAGTAATTATGTATGTATGTAAGCCCCATAAATCTGAAAC
AATTAGGCAAAACCATGCGAAGCTCTCTAGTATAACTTCGTATAATGTATGCTATACGAAGTTCTCGAGG
GGGGGCCCGGTACCGTCGACGATGTAGGTCACGGTCTCGAAGCCGCGGTGCGGGTGCCAGGGCGTGCCCT
TGGGCTCCCCGGGCGCGTACTCCACCTCACCCATCTGGTCCATCATGATGAACGGGTCGAGGTGGCGGTA
GTTGATCCCGGCGAACGCGCGGCGCGCCGGGAAGCCCTCGCCCTCGAAACCGCTGGGCGCGGTGGTCACG
GTGAGCACGGGACGTGCGACGGCGTCGGCGGGTGCGGATACGCGGGGCAGCGTCAGCGGGTTCTCGACGG
TCACGGCGGGCATGTCGACACTAGTGGTACCCAGCTTTTGTTCCCTTTAGTGAGGGTTAATTGCGCGCTT
GGCGTAATCATGGTCATAGCTGTTTCCTGTGTGAAATTGTTATCCGCTCACAATTCCACACAACATACGA
GCCGGAAGCATAAAGTGTAAAGCCTGGGGTGCCTAATGAGTGAGCTAACTCACATTAATTGCGTTGCGCT
CACTGCCCGCTTTCCAGTCGGGAAACCTGTCGTGCCAGCTGCATTAATGAATCGGCCAACGCGCGGGGAG
AGGCGGTTTGCGTATTGGGCGCTCTTCCGCTTCCTCGCTCACTGACTCGCTGCGCTCGGTCGTTCGGCTG
CGGCGAGCGGTATCAGCTCACTCAAAGGCGGTAATACGGTTATCCACAGAATCAGGGGATAACGCAGGAA
AGAACATGTGAGCAAAAGGCCAGCAAAAGGCCAGGAACCGTAAAAAGGCCGCGTTGCTGGCGTTTTTCCA
TAGGCTCCGCCCCCCTGACGAGCATCACAAAAATCGACGCTCAAGTCAGAGGTGGCGAAACCCGACAGGA
CTATAAAGATACCAGGCGTTTCCCCCTGGAAGCTCCCTCGTGCGCTCTCCTGTTCCGACCCTGCCGCTTA
CCGGATACCTGTCCGCCTTTCTCCCTTCGGGAAGCGTGGCGCTTTCTCATAGCTCACGCTGTAGGTATCT
CAGTTCGGTGTAGGTCGTTCGCTCCAAGCTGGGCTGTGTGCACGAACCCCCCGTTCAGCCCGACCGCTGC
GCCTTATCCGGTAACTATCGTCTTGAGTCCAACCCGGTAAGACACGACTTATCGCCACTGGCAGCAGCCA
CTGGTAACAGGATTAGCAGAGCGAGGTATGTAGGCGGTGCTACAGAGTTCTTGAAGTGGTGGCCTAACTA
CGGCTACACTAGAAGAACAGTATTTGGTATCTGCGCTCTGCTGAAGCCAGTTACCTTCGGAAAAAGAGTT
GGTAGCTCTTGATCCGGCAAACAAACCACCGCTGGTAGCGGTGGTTTTTTTGTTTGCAAGCAGCAGATTA
CGCGCAGAAAAAAAGGATCTCAAGAAGATCCTTTGATCTTTTCTACGGGGTCTGACGCTCAGTGGAACGA
AAACTCACGTTAAGGGATTTTGGTCATGAGATTATCAAAAAGGATCTTCACCTAGATCCTTTTAAATTAA
AAATGAAGTTTTAAATCAATCTAAAGTATATATGAGTAAACTTGGTCTGACAGTTACCAATGCTTAATCA
GTGAGGCACCTATCTCAGCGATCTGTCTATTTCGTTCATCCATAGTTGCCTGACTCCCCGTCGTGTAGAT
AACTACGATACGGGAGGGCTTACCATCTGGCCCCAGTGCTGCAATGATACCGCGAGACCCACGCTCACCG
GCTCCAGATTTATCAGCAATAAACCAGCCAGCCGGAAGGGCCGAGCGCAGAAGTGGTCCTGCAACTTTAT
CCGCCTCCATCCAGTCTATTAATTGTTGCCGGGAAGCTAGAGTAAGTAGTTCGCCAGTTAATAGTTTGCG
CAACGTTGTTGCCATTGCTACAGGCATCGTGGTGTCACGCTCGTCGTTTGGTATGGCTTCATTCAGCTCC
GGTTCCCAACGATCAAGGCGAGTTACATGATCCCCCATGTTGTGCAAAAAAGCGGTTAGCTCCTTCGGTC
CTCCGATCGTTGTCAGAAGTAAGTTGGCCGCAGTGTTATCACTCATGGTTATGGCAGCACTGCATAATTC
TCTTACTGTCATGCCATCCGTAAGATGCTTTTCTGTGACTGGTGAGTACTCAACCAAGTCATTCTGAGAA
TAGTGTATGCGGCGACCGAGTTGCTCTTGCCCGGCGTCAATACGGGATAATACCGCGCCACATAGCAGAA
CTTTAAAAGTGCTCATCATTGGAAAACGTTCTTCGGGGCGAAAACTCTCAAGGATCTTACCGCTGTTGAG
ATCCAGTTCGATGTAACCCACTCGTGCACCCAACTGATCTTCAGCATCTTTTACTTTCACCAGCGTTTCT
GGGTGAGCAAAAACAGGAAGGCAAAATGCCGCAAAAAAGGGAATAAGGGCGACACGGAAATGTTGAATAC
TCATACTCTTCCTTTTTCAATATTATTGAAGCATTTATCAGGGTTATTGTCTCATGAGCGGATACATATT
TGAATGTATTTAGAAAAATAAACAAATAGGGGTTCCGCGCACATTTCCCCGAAAAGTGCCACCTG
[124 nt withheld, positions 4826-4949]
C
[91 nt withheld, positions 4951-5041]
A
[49 nt withheld, positions 5043-5091]
CCTTTGACGTTGGAGTCCACGTTCTTT
[37 nt withheld, positions 5119-5155]
ACCCTATCTCGGTCTATTCTTTTGATTTATAAGGGATTTTGCCGATTTCGGCCTATTGGTTAAAAAATGA
GCTGATTTAACAAAAATTTAACGCGAATTTTAACAAAATATTAACGCTTACAATTTCCATTCGCCATTCA
GGCTGCGCAACTGTTGGGAAGGGCGATCGGTGCGGGCCTCTTCGCTATTACGCCAGCTGGCGAAAGGGGG
ATGTGCTGCAAGGCGATTAAGTTGGGTAACGCCAGGGTTTTCCCAGTCACGACGTTGTAAAACGACGGCC
AGTGAGCGCGCGTAATACGACTCACTATAGGGCGAATTGGAGCTCCACCGCGGTGGCCATTAATATACTC
GAATTCGTTGTCGGCTCATATACATGGGCGAAATAATTTCGAATATGTTTTAAAAATAACCAAAGACATT
AGAAAGAGATCGCCAATACTTATACATTATGTCTATGTGTGCCATGTGGTAGCATGAGCCAAAAAGCTTC
TCGAAATTACGAATTACATATAGACGAATATGTATGTGACTTTAGTTTCGAAATAATTTCGAGAATTTTA
AAAATAACGCATTCGTTAAAAGTTCGCGTCAATTCGAATCGAATTTTCGATTGTCGATTTAGTGTGGATT
GTCGAAAATCGTTCCGCCTTCGAAGTTTACTGAAAGGAATCATTGCGATCTCGTGAATTGCTTGTATGAG
AACACGCCACCATATCGAGATACCTGTTCAAAATATCGAAATCGCGTTCCAAACGGTAGTAGTTACCAGT
TGAGTGAGTTGTGGTGACAGTTTAACCTCTCTACATTTGTAATAATAAGCATTGTTTTGGCGTATCAATA
GTCTGTAGATTTTTTCACAAAGAAACCTGGAGAAATGTACACAAATATCTAAATGAAAATTGGCGTTACG
TAACAAATACCAACGCCCCGAAAATCCGTATATATGCAAAGCATTCTGATATATATATATATAAGTGGTA
TACATATACATATTCGTATCGGATCCGTGATCTATATTTAGGATTAACCCTCGACCGCCGGAGTATAAAT
AGAGGCGCTTCGTCTACGGAGCGACAATTC
Features (pLannotate 1.2.2; 23 found; start..end, strand, type, name):
    130..753     +  CDS            (3-F)Tyr-EGFP (fragment): (3-F)Tyr-EGFP is a basic (constitutively fluorescent) green fluorescent protein published in 2004, derived from Aequorea victoria.
    745..865     +  CDS            mini-white (fragment): Drosophila white gene eye color pigment; white; This is a modified version of the white gene lacking part of the first intron.
    877..901     +  protein_bind   attB2: mutant version of attB; recombination site for the Gateway® BP reaction BP Clonase™
    999..1023    -  protein_bind   attB1: mutant version of attB; recombination site for the Gateway® BP reaction BP Clonase™
   1051..1336    +  CDS            mini-white (fragment): Drosophila white gene eye color pigment; white; This is a modified version of the white gene lacking part of the first intron.
   1324..1422    +  CDS            Sapphire (fragment): Sapphire is a basic (constitutively fluorescent) long stokes shift fluorescent protein published in 1998, derived from Aequorea victoria. It is reported to be a rapidly-maturing weak dimer with low acid sensitivity.
   2272..2303    -  protein_bind   loxP (fragment): Cre-mediated recombination occurs in the 8-bp core sequence (GCATACAT). Cre recombinase
   2304..2324    +  misc_feature   MCS (fragment): pBluescript multiple cloning site
   2346..2415    +  protein_bind   attB: attB site for the φC31 integrase (Groth et al., 2000) phage φC31 integrase
   2634..2652    -  promoter       T3 promoter: promoter for bacteriophage T3 RNA polymerase
   2697..2713    -  protein_bind   lac operator: The lac repressor binds to the lac operator to inhibit transcription in E. coli. This inhibition can be relieved by adding lactose or isopropyl-β-D-thiogalactopyranoside (IPTG). lac repressor encoded by lacI
   2721..2751    -  promoter       lac promoter: promoter for the E. coli lac operon
   2766..2787    -  protein_bind   CAP binding site: CAP binding activates transcription in the presence of cAMP. E. coli catabolite activator protein
   2800..2892    -  CDS            lacI (fragment): lac repressor; lacI; The lac repressor binds to the lac operator to inhibit transcription in E. coli. This inhibition can be relieved by adding lactose or isopropyl-β-D-thiogalactopyranoside (IPTG).
   3075..3663    -  rep_origin     ori: high-copy-number ColE1/pMB1/pBR322/pUC origin of replication
   3834..4694    -  CDS            AmpR: β-lactamase; bla; confers resistance to ampicillin, carbenicillin, and related antibiotics
   4695..4799    -  promoter       AmpR promoter: bla
   4826..5254    +  rep_origin     f1 ori (sequence partly withheld): f1 bacteriophage origin of replication; arrow indicates direction of (+) strand synthesis
   5285..5440    -  CDS            lacZα (fragment): LacZα fragment of β-galactosidase; lacZ fragment
   5448..5466    +  promoter       T7 promoter: promoter for bacteriophage T7 RNA polymerase
   5475..5492    +  misc_feature   MCS (fragment): pBluescript multiple cloning site
   5650..5667    +  promoter       RPR1 promoter (fragment): RPR1; promoter for the S. cerevisiae RNase P RNA gene
   6193..80      +  promoter       hsp70 promoter (fragment) (across the origin): Drosophila melanogaster hsp70Bb promoter
