[The description below was written by a language model from this plasmid's Addgene catalogue record and pLannotate feature annotations shown in this document.]
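Description:
p{Mhc-F4-678-GFP::KD-RC,attB} is a 6.2 kb Drosophila (insect expression) transgenesis plasmid built on pBluescript II KS. It is maintained in E. coli at high copy through the ColE1/pUC origin and selected with ampicillin via the bla gene. The backbone also retains the f1 origin, T3 and T7 promoters, and remnants of the lac/lacZα region and multiple cloning site.

The payload is an EGFP reporter whose coding sequence is split by an intron. The annotation shows a large GFP fragment, then sequence matching the mini-white gene, then a short terminal GFP-family fragment (called as Sapphire by similarity). This arrangement suggests that the intron is derived from the white gene. Within it lie Gateway attB1 and attB2 sites, consistent with the recorded Gateway cloning method. According to the stated purpose, the intron carries a yeast recombinase target site. The name implies a KD recombinase site in reverse-complement orientation, but that site is not itself annotated. A fragment of the Drosophila hsp70Bb promoter sits just upstream of GFP and probably acts as a basal promoter. The name points to a Mhc (myosin heavy chain) F4-678 enhancer fragment driving expression, although this element is also unannotated, and the short RPR1 promoter hit in that region is likely spurious. A φC31 attB site allows integrase-mediated insertion into genomic attP landing sites, and a partial loxP site lies next to it.

Based on the associated publication title, the construct belongs to a toolkit for targeted chromosome rearrangements and balancer chromosome construction in non-melanogaster Drosophila species. Recombination between intronic sites at different genomic positions would presumably be followed through the fluorescent reporter, but the record does not spell out that scheme.
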