Addgene plasmid #182184: p{Mhc-F4-678-GFP::KD-RC,attB}
Purpose: fluorescent reporter gene with yeast recombination site within intron
Depositing lab: David Stern. Depositing organization: HHMI, Janelia Research Campus. Publication: Transgenic tools for targeted chromosome rearrangements allow construction of balancer chromosomes in non-melanogaster Drosophila species. Stern DL. G3 (Bethesda). 2022 Feb 10. pii: 6526388. doi: 10.1093/g3journal/jkac030. PubMed 35143616.
Backbone
  Vector backbone: pBluescript II KS
  Vector type: Insect Expression
Growth in bacteria
  Bacterial resistance: Ampicillin, 100 μg/mL
  Growth temperature: 37°C
  Growth strain: DH5alpha
  Copy number: High Copy
Gene/Insert
  Gene/Insert name: EGFP
  Species: Other
  Cloning method: Gateway Cloning
Terms and licenses: Academic/Nonprofit Terms; Industry Terms: Not Available to Industry
Depositor comments: Please visit https://www.biorxiv.org/content/10.1101/2021.11.18.469106v1.full for bioRxiv preprint.
How to cite: p{Mhc-F4-678-GFP::KD-RC,attB} was a gift from David Stern (Addgene plasmid # 182184 ; http://n2t.net/addgene:182184 ; RRID:Addgene_182184)
